Addgene plasmid #248538: pLenti-gRNA11-2
Purpose: A CRISPR-based technology to study chromosome-specific aneuploidy by targeting human centromeres
Depositing lab: Teresa Davoli. Depositing organization: NYU Grossman School of Medicine. Publication: KaryoCreate: A CRISPR-based technology to study chromosome-specific aneuploidy by targeting human centromeres. Bosco N, Goldberg A, Zhao X, Mays JC, Cheng P, Johnson AF, Bianchi JJ, Toscani C, Di Tommaso E, Katsnelson L, Annuar D, Mei S, Faitelson RE, Pesselev IY, Mohamed KS, Mermerian A, Camacho-Hernandez EM, Gionco CA, Manikas J, Tseng YS, Sun Z, Fani S, Keegan S, Lippman SM, Fenyo D, Giunta S, Santaguida S, Davoli T. Cell. 2023 Apr 27;186(9):1985-2001.e19. doi: 10.1016/j.cell.2023.03.029. Epub 2023 Apr 18. PubMed 37075754.
Backbone
  Vector backbone: pLentiGuide-Puro-FE
  Vector type: Mammalian Expression, CRISPR
Growth in bacteria
  Bacterial resistance: Ampicillin, 100 μg/mL
  Growth temperature: 30°C
  Growth strain: NEB Stable
  Copy number: High Copy
Gene/Insert
  Gene/Insert name: gRNA11-2
  gRNA/shRNA sequence: TTCCAACGAAATCTTCACAG
  Species: H. sapiens (human)
  Promoter: U6
  Cloning method: Gibson Cloning
Terms and licenses: Academic/Nonprofit Terms; Industry Terms: Not Available to Industry
How to cite: pLenti-gRNA11-2 was a gift from Teresa Davoli (Addgene plasmid # 248538 ; http://n2t.net/addgene:248538 ; RRID:Addgene_248538)
