[The description below was written by a language model from this plasmid's Addgene catalogue record and pLannotate feature annotations shown in this document.]
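Description:
pLenti-gRNA11-2 is a lentiviral single-guide RNA expression plasmid built on the pLentiGuide-Puro-FE backbone, for CRISPR applications in mammalian (human) cells. It is propagated in E. coli through a high-copy ColE1/pUC-type origin with ampicillin selection (AmpR under its own promoter). The backbone also carries an f1 origin, an SV40 origin and poly(A) signal, and leftover lac and T7/T3 cloning-vector elements. The viral portion follows a third-generation, self-inactivating design. An RSV promoter drives a truncated HIV-1 5' LTR, followed by the Ψ packaging signal with a gag fragment, the Rev response element and a cPPT/CTS, and the unit ends in a ΔU3 3' LTR. These elements allow the genomic RNA to be packaged, exported in a Rev-dependent manner and integrated into target cells when packaging functions are supplied in trans.

The payload consists of two cassettes. A human U6 RNA polymerase III promoter drives gRNA11-2, a 20-nucleotide spacer against a human sequence, fused to a Streptococcus pyogenes Cas9 guide scaffold that the annotation detects only as a partial tracrRNA match. This partial match may reflect a modified scaffold, as the "FE" in the backbone name hints, though the record does not say so. Downstream, the EF-1α core promoter with its intron A expresses puromycin N-acetyltransferase for selection of transduced cells, and a WPRE enhances transcript expression. No Cas9 is encoded, so a Cas9-derived protein must be provided separately.

The plasmid belongs to KaryoCreate, a CRISPR-based technology that targets human centromeres to study chromosome-specific aneuploidy. The name suggests a chromosome 11 centromeric guide, but the record does not explicitly state the target.
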