Features (pLannotate 1.2.2; 29 found; start..end, strand, type, name):
    249..268     +  misc_feature   cPPT/CTS (fragment): central polypurine tract and central termination sequence of HIV-1
    270..503     +  LTR            3' LTR (ΔU3): self-inactivating 3' long terminal repeat (LTR) from HIV-1
    581..702     +  polyA_signal   SV40 poly(A) signal: SV40 polyadenylation signal
    742..877     +  rep_origin     SV40 ori: SV40 origin of replication
    898..916     -  promoter       T7 promoter: promoter for bacteriophage T7 RNA polymerase
    924..1079    +  CDS            lacZα (fragment): LacZα fragment of β-galactosidase; lacZ fragment
   1084..1512    +  rep_origin     f1 ori (sequence partly withheld): f1 bacteriophage origin of replication; arrow indicates direction of (+) strand synthesis
   1565..1669    +  promoter       AmpR promoter: bla
   1670..2530    +  CDS            AmpR: β-lactamase; bla; confers resistance to ampicillin, carbenicillin, and related antibiotics
   2701..3289    +  rep_origin     ori: high-copy-number ColE1/pMB1/pBR322/pUC origin of replication
   3472..3564    +  CDS            lacI (fragment): lac repressor; lacI; The lac repressor binds to the lac operator to inhibit transcription in E. coli. This inhibition can be relieved by adding lactose or isopropyl-β-D-thiogalactopyranoside (IPTG).
   3577..3598    +  protein_bind   CAP binding site: CAP binding activates transcription in the presence of cAMP. E. coli catabolite activator protein
   3613..3643    +  promoter       lac promoter: promoter for the E. coli lac operon
   3651..3667    +  protein_bind   lac operator: The lac repressor binds to the lac operator to inhibit transcription in E. coli. This inhibition can be relieved by adding lactose or isopropyl-β-D-thiogalactopyranoside (IPTG). lac repressor encoded by lacI
   3712..3730    +  promoter       T3 promoter: promoter for bacteriophage T3 RNA polymerase
   3758..3984    +  promoter       RSV promoter: Rous sarcoma virus enhancer/promoter
   3985..4165    +  LTR            5' LTR (truncated): truncated 5' long terminal repeat (LTR) from HIV-1
   4212..4337    +  misc_feature   HIV-1 Ψ: packaging signal of human immunodeficiency virus type 1
   4321..4684    +  CDS            HIV-1 gag (fragment): gag protein from human immunodeficiency virus 1; gag
   4830..5063    +  misc_feature   RRE: The Rev response element (RRE) of HIV-1 allows for Rev-dependent mRNA export from the nucleus to the cytoplasm.
   5440..5466    +  CDS            Rev (fragment): human immunodeficiency virus 1 (HIV-1) Rev protein; rev; enhances nuclear export of unspliced and incompletely spliced viral mRNAs
   5470..5710    +  promoter       U6 promoter: RNA polymerase III promoter for human U6 snRNA
   5758..5825    +  misc_RNA       tracrRNA (fragment): trans-activating CRISPR RNA for the Streptococcus pyogenes CRISPR/Cas9 system
   5881..5998    +  misc_feature   cPPT/CTS: central polypurine tract and central termination sequence of HIV-1
   6064..6130    +  CDS            small t antigen (fragment): SV40 (simian virus 40) small t antigen
   6156..6367    +  promoter       EF-1α core promoter: core promoter for human elongation factor EF-1α
   6368..7306    +  intron         EF-1α intron A: intron upstream of the start codon of human EF-1α
   7328..7927    +  CDS            PuroR (fragment): puromycin N-acetyltransferase; pac from Streptomyces; confers resistance to puromycin
   7943..198     +  misc_feature   WPRE (across the origin): woodchuck hepatitis virus posttranscriptional regulatory element
>Addgene plasmid #248538 | pLenti-gRNA11-2 | addgene full sequence | sequence record 493016 | Addgene NGS Result
GGAAATCATCGTCCTTTCCTTGGCTGCTCGCCTGTGTTGCCACCTGGATTCTGCGCGGGACGTCCTTCTG
CTACGTCCCTTCGGCCCTCAATCCAGCGGACCTTCCTTCCCGCGGCCTGCTGCCGGCTCTGCGGCCTCTT
CCGCGTCTTCGCCTTCGCCCTCAGACGAGTCGGATCTCCCTTTGGGCCGCCTCCCCGCGTCGACTTTAAG
ACCAATGACTTACAAGGCAGCTGTAGATCTTAGCCACTTTTTAAAAGAAAAGGGGGGACTGGAAGGGCTA
ATTCACTCCCAACGAAGACAAGATCTGCTTTTTGCTTGTACTGGGTCTCTCTGGTTAGACCAGATCTGAG
CCTGGGAGCTCTCTGGCTAACTAGGGAACCCACTGCTTAAGCCTCAATAAAGCTTGCCTTGAGTGCTTCA
AGTAGTGTGTGCCCGTCTGTTGTGTGACTCTGGTAACTAGAGATCCCTCAGACCCTTTTAGTCAGTGTGG
AAAATCTCTAGCAGTACGTATAGTAGTTCATGTCATCTTATTATTCAGTATTTATAACTTGCAAAGAAAT
GAATATCAGAGAGTGAGAGGAACTTGTTTATTGCAGCTTATAATGGTTACAAATAAAGCAATAGCATCAC
AAATTTCACAAATAAAGCATTTTTTTCACTGCATTCTAGTTGTGGTTTGTCCAAACTCATCAATGTATCT
TATCATGTCTGGCTCTAGCTATCCCGCCCCTAACTCCGCCCATCCCGCCCCTAACTCCGCCCAGTTCCGC
CCATTCTCCGCCCCATGGCTGACTAATTTTTTTTATTTATGCAGAGGCCGAGGCCGCCTCGGCCTCTGAG
CTATTCCAGAAGTAGTGAGGAGGCTTTTTTGGAGGCCTAGGGACGTACCCAATTCGCCCTATAGTGAGTC
GTATTACGCGCGCTCACTGGCCGTCGTTTTACAACGTCGTGACTGGGAAAACCCTGGCGTTACCCAACTT
AATCGCCTTGCAGCACATCCCCCTTTCGCCAGCTGGCGTAATAGCGAAGAGGCCCGCACCGATCGCCCTT
CCCAACAGTTGCGCAGCCTGAATGGCGAATGGG
[124 nt withheld, positions 1084-1207]
C
[91 nt withheld, positions 1209-1299]
A
[49 nt withheld, positions 1301-1349]
CCTTTGACGTTGGAGTCCACGTTCTTT
[37 nt withheld, positions 1377-1413]
ACCCTATCTCGGTCTATTCTTTTGATTTATAAGGGATTTTGCCGATTTCGGCCTATTGGTTAAAAAATGA
GCTGATTTAACAAAAATTTAACGCGAATTTTAACAAAATATTAACGCTTACAATTTAGGTGGCACTTTTC
GGGGAAATGTGCGCGGAACCCCTATTTGTTTATTTTTCTAAATACATTCAAATATGTATCCGCTCATGAG
ACAATAACCCTGATAAATGCTTCAATAATATTGAAAAAGGAAGAGTATGAGTATTCAACATTTCCGTGTC
GCCCTTATTCCCTTTTTTGCGGCATTTTGCCTTCCTGTTTTTGCTCACCCAGAAACGCTGGTGAAAGTAA
AAGATGCTGAAGATCAGTTGGGTGCACGAGTGGGTTACATCGAACTGGATCTCAACAGCGGTAAGATCCT
TGAGAGTTTTCGCCCCGAAGAACGTTTTCCAATGATGAGCACTTTTAAAGTTCTGCTATGTGGCGCGGTA
TTATCCCGTATTGACGCCGGGCAAGAGCAACTCGGTCGCCGCATACACTATTCTCAGAATGACTTGGTTG
AGTACTCACCAGTCACAGAAAAGCATCTTACGGATGGCATGACAGTAAGAGAATTATGCAGTGCTGCCAT
AACCATGAGTGATAACACTGCGGCCAACTTACTTCTGACAACGATCGGAGGACCGAAGGAGCTAACCGCT
TTTTTGCACAACATGGGGGATCATGTAACTCGCCTTGATCGTTGGGAACCGGAGCTGAATGAAGCCATAC
CAAACGACGAGCGTGACACCACGATGCCTGTAGCAATGGCAACAACGTTGCGCAAACTATTAACTGGCGA
ACTACTTACTCTAGCTTCCCGGCAACAATTAATAGACTGGATGGAGGCGGATAAAGTTGCAGGACCACTT
CTGCGCTCGGCCCTTCCGGCTGGCTGGTTTATTGCTGATAAATCTGGAGCCGGTGAGCGTGGGTCTCGCG
GTATCATTGCAGCACTGGGGCCAGATGGTAAGCCCTCCCGTATCGTAGTTATCTACACGACGGGGAGTCA
GGCAACTATGGATGAACGAAATAGACAGATCGCTGAGATAGGTGCCTCACTGATTAAGCATTGGTAACTG
TCAGACCAAGTTTACTCATATATACTTTAGATTGATTTAAAACTTCATTTTTAATTTAAAAGGATCTAGG
TGAAGATCCTTTTTGATAATCTCATGACCAAAATCCCTTAACGTGAGTTTTCGTTCCACTGAGCGTCAGA
CCCCGTAGAAAAGATCAAAGGATCTTCTTGAGATCCTTTTTTTCTGCGCGTAATCTGCTGCTTGCAAACA
AAAAAACCACCGCTACCAGCGGTGGTTTGTTTGCCGGATCAAGAGCTACCAACTCTTTTTCCGAAGGTAA
CTGGCTTCAGCAGAGCGCAGATACCAAATACTGTTCTTCTAGTGTAGCCGTAGTTAGGCCACCACTTCAA
GAACTCTGTAGCACCGCCTACATACCTCGCTCTGCTAATCCTGTTACCAGTGGCTGCTGCCAGTGGCGAT
AAGTCGTGTCTTACCGGGTTGGACTCAAGACGATAGTTACCGGATAAGGCGCAGCGGTCGGGCTGAACGG
GGGGTTCGTGCACACAGCCCAGCTTGGAGCGAACGACCTACACCGAACTGAGATACCTACAGCGTGAGCT
ATGAGAAAGCGCCACGCTTCCCGAAGGGAGAAAGGCGGACAGGTATCCGGTAAGCGGCAGGGTCGGAACA
GGAGAGCGCACGAGGGAGCTTCCAGGGGGAAACGCCTGGTATCTTTATAGTCCTGTCGGGTTTCGCCACC
TCTGACTTGAGCGTCGATTTTTGTGATGCTCGTCAGGGGGGCGGAGCCTATGGAAAAACGCCAGCAACGC
GGCCTTTTTACGGTTCCTGGCCTTTTGCTGGCCTTTTGCTCACATGTTCTTTCCTGCGTTATCCCCTGAT
TCTGTGGATAACCGTATTACCGCCTTTGAGTGAGCTGATACCGCTCGCCGCAGCCGAACGACCGAGCGCA
GCGAGTCAGTGAGCGAGGAAGCGGAAGAGCGCCCAATACGCAAACCGCCTCTCCCCGCGCGTTGGCCGAT
TCATTAATGCAGCTGGCACGACAGGTTTCCCGACTGGAAAGCGGGCAGTGAGCGCAACGCAATTAATGTG
AGTTAGCTCACTCATTAGGCACCCCAGGCTTTACACTTTATGCTTCCGGCTCGTATGTTGTGTGGAATTG
TGAGCGGATAACAATTTCACACAGGAAACAGCTATGACCATGATTACGCCAAGCGCGCAATTAACCCTCA
CTAAAGGGAACAAAAGCTGGAGCTGCAAGCTTAATGTAGTCTTATGCAATACTCTTGTAGTCTTGCAACA
TGGTAACGATGAGTTAGCAACATGCCTTACAAGGAGAGAAAAAGCACCGTGCATGCCGATTGGTGGAAGT
AAGGTGGTACGATCGTGCCTTATTAGGAAGGCAACAGACGGGTCTGACATGGATTGGACGAACCACTGAA
TTGCCGCATTGCAGAGATATTGTATTTAAGTGCCTAGCTCGATACATAAACGGGTCTCTCTGGTTAGACC
AGATCTGAGCCTGGGAGCTCTCTGGCTAACTAGGGAACCCACTGCTTAAGCCTCAATAAAGCTTGCCTTG
AGTGCTTCAAGTAGTGTGTGCCCGTCTGTTGTGTGACTCTGGTAACTAGAGATCCCTCAGACCCTTTTAG
TCAGTGTGGAAAATCTCTAGCAGTGGCGCCCGAACAGGGACTTGAAAGCGAAAGGGAAACCAGAGGAGCT
CTCTCGACGCAGGACTCGGCTTGCTGAAGCGCGCACGGCAAGAGGCGAGGGGCGGCGACTGGTGAGTACG
CCAAAAATTTTGACTAGCGGAGGCTAGAAGGAGAGAGATGGGTGCGAGAGCGTCAGTATTAAGCGGGGGA
GAATTAGATCGCGATGGGAAAAAATTCGGTTAAGGCCAGGGGGAAAGAAAAAATATAAATTAAAACATAT
AGTATGGGCAAGCAGGGAGCTAGAACGATTCGCAGTTAATCCTGGCCTGTTAGAAACATCAGAAGGCTGT
AGACAAATACTGGGACAGCTACAACCATCCCTTCAGACAGGATCAGAAGAACTTAGATCATTATATAATA
CAGTAGCAACCCTCTATTGTGTGCATCAAAGGATAGAGATAAAAGACACCAAGGAAGCTTTAGACAAGAT
AGAGGAAGAGCAAAACAAAAGTAAGACCACCGCACAGCAAGCGGCCGCTGATCTTCAGACCTGGAGGAGG
AGATATGAGGGACAATTGGAGAAGTGAATTATATAAATATAAAGTAGTAAAAATTGAACCATTAGGAGTA
GCACCCACCAAGGCAAAGAGAAGAGTGGTGCAGAGAGAAAAAAGAGCAGTGGGAATAGGAGCTTTGTTCC
TTGGGTTCTTGGGAGCAGCAGGAAGCACTATGGGCGCAGCGTCAATGACGCTGACGGTACAGGCCAGACA
ATTATTGTCTGGTATAGTGCAGCAGCAGAACAATTTGCTGAGGGCTATTGAGGCGCAACAGCATCTGTTG
CAACTCACAGTCTGGGGCATCAAGCAGCTCCAGGCAAGAATCCTGGCTGTGGAAAGATACCTAAAGGATC
AACAGCTCCTGGGGATTTGGGGTTGCTCTGGAAAACTCATTTGCACCACTGCTGTGCCTTGGAATGCTAG
TTGGAGTAATAAATCTCTGGAACAGATTTGGAATCACACGACCTGGATGGAGTGGGACAGAGAAATTAAC
AATTACACAAGCTTAATACACTCCTTAATTGAAGAATCGCAAAACCAGCAAGAAAAGAATGAACAAGAAT
TATTGGAATTAGATAAATGGGCAAGTTTGTGGAATTGGTTTAACATAACAAATTGGCTGTGGTATATAAA
ATTATTCATAATGATAGTAGGAGGCTTGGTAGGTTTAAGAATAGTTTTTGCTGTACTTTCTATAGTGAAT
AGAGTTAGGCAGGGATATTCACCATTATCGTTTCAGACCCACCTCCCAACCCCGAGGGGACCCAGAGAGG
GCCTATTTCCCATGATTCCTTCATATTTGCATATACGATACAAGGCTGTTAGAGAGATAATTAGAATTAA
TTTGACTGTAAACACAAAGATATTAGTACAAAATACGTGACGTAGAAAGTAATAATTTCTTGGGTAGTTT
GCAGTTTTAAAATTATGTTTTAAAATGGACTATCATATGCTTACCGTAACTTGAAAGTATTTCGATTTCT
TGGCTTTATATATCTTGTGGAAAGGACGAAACACCGTTCCAACGAAATCTTCACAGGTTTAAGAGCTATG
CTGGAAACAGCATAGCAAGTTTAAATAAGGCTAGTCCGTTATCAACTTGAAAAAGTGGCACCGAGTCGGT
GCTTTTTTAAGCTTGGCGTAACTAGATCTTGAGACAAATGGCAGTATTCATCCACAATTTTAAAAGAAAA
GGGGGGATTGGGGGGTACAGTGCAGGGGAAAGAATAGTAGACATAATAGCAACAGACATACAAACTAAAG
AATTACAAAAACAAATTACAAAAATTCAAAATTTTCGGGTTTATTACAGGGACAGCAGAGATCCACTTTG
GCGCCGGCTCGAGGGGGCCCGGGTGCAAAGATGGATAAAGTTTTAAACAGAGAGGAATCTTTGCAGCTAA
TGGACCTTCTAGGTCTTGAAAGGAGTGGGAATTGGCTCCGGTGCCCGTCAGTGGGCAGAGCGCACATCGC
CCACAGTCCCCGAGAAGTTGGGGGGAGGGGTCGGCAATTGATCCGGTGCCTAGAGAAGGTGGCGCGGGGT
AAACTGGGAAAGTGATGTCGTGTACTGGCTCCGCCTTTTTCCCGAGGGTGGGGGAGAACCGTATATAAGT
GCAGTAGTCGCCGTGAACGTTCTTTTTCGCAACGGGTTTGCCGCCAGAACACAGGTAAGTGCCGTGTGTG
GTTCCCGCGGGCCTGGCCTCTTTACGGGTTATGGCCCTTGCGTGCCTTGAATTACTTCCACCTGGCTGCA
GTACGTGATTCTTGATCCCGAGCTTCGGGTTGGAAGTGGGTGGGAGAGTTCGAGGCCTTGCGCTTAAGGA
GCCCCTTCGCCTCGTGCTTGAGTTGAGGCCTGGCCTGGGCGCTGGGGCCGCCGCGTGCGAATCTGGTGGC
ACCTTCGCGCCTGTCTCGCTGCTTTCGATAAGTCTCTAGCCATTTAAAATTTTTGATGACCTGCTGCGAC
GCTTTTTTTCTGGCAAGATAGTCTTGTAAATGCGGGCCAAGATCTGCACACTGGTATTTCGGTTTTTGGG
GCCGCGGGCGGCGACGGGGCCCGTGCGTCCCAGCGCACATGTTCGGCGAGGCGGGGCCTGCGAGCGCGGC
CACCGAGAATCGGACGGGGGTAGTCTCAAGCTGGCCGGCCTGCTCTGGTGCCTGGCCTCGCGCCGCCGTG
TATCGCCCCGCCCTGGGCGGCAAGGCTGGCCCGGTCGGCACCAGTTGCGTGAGCGGAAAGATGGCCGCTT
CCCGGCCCTGCTGCAGGGAGCTCAAAATGGAGGACGCGGCGCTCGGGAGAGCGGGCGGGTGAGTCACCCA
CACAAAGGAAAAGGGCCTTTCCGTCCTCAGCCGTCGCTTCATGTGACTCCACGGAGTACCGGGCGCCGTC
CAGGCACCTCGATTAGTTCTCGAGCTTTTGGAGTACGTCGTCTTTAGGTTGGGGGGAGGGGTTTTATGCG
ATGGAGTTTCCCCACACTGAGTGGGTGGAGACTGAAGTTAGGCCAGCTTGGCACTTGATGTAATTCTCCT
TGGAATTTGCCCTTTTTGAGTTTGGATCTTGGTTCATTCTCAAGCCTCAGACAGTGGTTCAAAGTTTTTT
TCTTCCATTTCAGGTGTCGTGACGTACGGCCACCATGACCGAGTACAAGCCCACGGTGCGCCTCGCCACC
CGCGACGACGTCCCCAGGGCCGTACGCACCCTCGCCGCCGCGTTCGCCGACTACCCCGCCACGCGCCACA
CCGTCGATCCGGACCGCCACATCGAGCGGGTCACCGAGCTGCAAGAACTCTTCCTCACGCGCGTCGGGCT
CGACATCGGCAAGGTGTGGGTCGCGGACGACGGCGCCGCCGTGGCGGTCTGGACCACGCCGGAGAGCGTC
GAAGCGGGGGCGGTGTTCGCCGAGATCGGCCCGCGCATGGCCGAGTTGAGCGGTTCCCGGCTGGCCGCGC
AGCAACAGATGGAAGGCCTCCTGGCGCCGCACCGGCCCAAGGAGCCCGCGTGGTTCCTGGCCACCGTCGG
AGTCTCGCCCGACCACCAGGGCAAGGGTCTGGGCAGCGCCGTCGTGCTCCCCGGAGTGGAGGCGGCCGAG
CGCGCCGGGGTGCCCGCCTTCCTGGAGACCTCCGCGCCCCGCAACCTCCCCTTCTACGAGCGGCTCGGCT
TCACCGTCACCGCCGACGTCGAGGTGCCCGAAGGACCGCGCACCTGGTGCATGACCCGCAAGCCCGGTGC
CTGAACGCGTTAAGTCGACAATCAACCTCTGGATTACAAAATTTGTGAAAGATTGACTGGTATTCTTAAC
TATGTTGCTCCTTTTACGCTATGTGGATACGCTGCTTTAATGCCTTTGTATCATGCTATTGCTTCCCGTA
TGGCTTTCATTTTCTCCTCCTTGTATAAATCCTGGTTGCTGTCTCTTTATGAGGAGTTGTGGCCCGTTGT
CAGGCAACGTGGCGTGGTGTGCACTGTGTTTGCTGACGCAACCCCCACTGGTTGGGGCATTGCCACCACC
TGTCAGCTCCTTTCCGGGACTTTCGCTTTCCCCCTCCCTATTGCCACGGCGGAACTCATCGCCGCCTGCC
TTGCCCGCTGCTGGACAGGGGCTCGGCTGTTGGGCACTGACAATTCCGTGGTGTTGTCGG
